>Addgene plasmid #191956 | pcDNA3.1-CnA-H151A | addgene full sequence | sequence record 379808 | Addgene NGS Result
AAAGGCCAGGAACCGTAAAAAGGCCGCGTTGCTGGCGTTTTTCCATAGGCTCCGCCCCCCTGACGAGCAT
CACAAAAATCGACGCTCAAGTCAGAGGTGGCGAAACCCGACAGGACTATAAAGATACCAGGCGTTTCCCC
CTGGAAGCTCCCTCGTGCGCTCTCCTGTTCCGACCCTGCCGCTTACCGGATACCTGTCCGCCTTTCTCCC
TTCGGGAAGCGTGGCGCTTTCTCATAGCTCACGCTGTAGGTATCTCAGTTCGGTGTAGGTCGTTCGCTCC
AAGCTGGGCTGTGTGCACGAACCCCCCGTTCAGCCCGACCGCTGCGCCTTATCCGGTAACTATCGTCTTG
AGTCCAACCCGGTAAGACACGACTTATCGCCACTGGCAGCAGCCACTGGTAACAGGATTAGCAGAGCGAG
GTATGTAGGCGGTGCTACAGAGTTCTTGAAGTGGTGGCCTAACTACGGCTACACTAGAAGAACAGTATTT
GGTATCTGCGCTCTGCTGAAGCCAGTTACCTTCGGAAAAAGAGTTGGTAGCTCTTGATCCGGCAAACAAA
CCACCGCTGGTAGCGGTGGTTTTTTTGTTTGCAAGCAGCAGATTACGCGCAGAAAAAAAGGATCTCAAGA
AGATCCTTTGATCTTTTCTACGGGGTCTGACGCTCAGTGGAACGAAAACTCACGTTAAGGGATTTTGGTC
ATGAGATTATCAAAAAGGATCTTCACCTAGATCCTTTTAAATTAAAAATGAAGTTTTAAATCAATCTAAA
GTATATATGAGTAAACTTGGTCTGACAGTTACCAATGCTTAATCAGTGAGGCACCTATCTCAGCGATCTG
TCTATTTCGTTCATCCATAGTTGCCTGACTCCCCGTCGTGTAGATAACTACGATACGGGAGGGCTTACCA
TCTGGCCCCAGTGCTGCAATGATACCGCGAGACCCACGCTCACCGGCTCCAGATTTATCAGCAATAAACC
AGCCAGCCGGAAGGGCCGAGCGCAGAAGTGGTCCTGCAACTTTATCCGCCTCCATCCAGTCTATTAATTG
TTGCCGGGAAGCTAGAGTAAGTAGTTCGCCAGTTAATAGTTTGCGCAACGTTGTTGCCATTGCTACAGGC
ATCGTGGTGTCACGCTCGTCGTTTGGTATGGCTTCATTCAGCTCCGGTTCCCAACGATCAAGGCGAGTTA
CATGATCCCCCATGTTGTGCAAAAAAGCGGTTAGCTCCTTCGGTCCTCCGATCGTTGTCAGAAGTAAGTT
GGCCGCAGTGTTATCACTCATGGTTATGGCAGCACTGCATAATTCTCTTACTGTCATGCCATCCGTAAGA
TGCTTTTCTGTGACTGGTGAGTACTCAACCAAGTCATTCTGAGAATAGTGTATGCGGCGACCGAGTTGCT
CTTGCCCGGCGTCAATACGGGATAATACCGCGCCACATAGCAGAACTTTAAAAGTGCTCATCATTGGAAA
ACGTTCTTCGGGGCGAAAACTCTCAAGGATCTTACCGCTGTTGAGATCCAGTTCGATGTAACCCACTCGT
GCACCCAACTGATCTTCAGCATCTTTTACTTTCACCAGCGTTTCTGGGTGAGCAAAAACAGGAAGGCAAA
ATGCCGCAAAAAAGGGAATAAGGGCGACACGGAAATGTTGAATACTCATACTCTTCCTTTTTCAATATTA
TTGAAGCATTTATCAGGGTTATTGTCTCATGAGCGGATACATATTTGAATGTATTTAGAAAAATAAACAA
ATAGGGGTTCCGCGCACATTTCCCCGAAAAGTGCCACCTGACGTCGACGGATCGGGAGATCTCCCGATCC
CCTATGGTGCACTCTCAGTACAATCTGCTCTGATGCCGCATAGTTAAGCCAGTATCTGCTCCCTGCTTGT
GTGTTGGAGGTCGCTGAGTAGTGCGCGAGCAAAATTTAAGCTACAACAAGGCAAGGCTTGACCGACAATT
GCATGAAGAATCTGCTTAGGGTTAGGCGTTTTGCGCTGCTTCGCGATGTACGGGCCAGATATACGCGTTG
ACATTGATTATTGACTAGTTATTAATAGTAATCAATTACGGGGTCATTAGTTCATAGCCCATATATGGAG
TTCCGCGTTACATAACTTACGGTAAATGGCCCGCCTGGCTGACCGCCCAACGACCCCCGCCCATTGACGT
CAATAATGACGTATGTTCCCATAGTAACGCCAATAGGGACTTTCCATTGACGTCAATGGGTGGAGTATTT
ACGGTAAACTGCCCACTTGGCAGTACATCAAGTGTATCATATGCCAAGTACGCCCCCTATTGACGTCAAT
GACGGTAAATGGCCCGCCTGGCATTATGCCCAGTACATGACCTTATGGGACTTTCCTACTTGGCAGTACA
TCTACGTATTAGTCATCGCTATTACCATGGTGATGCGGTTTTGGCAGTACATCAATGGGCGTGGATAGCG
GTTTGACTCACGGGGATTTCCAAGTCTCCACCCCATTGACGTCAATGGGAGTTTGTTTTGGCACCAAAAT
CAACGGGACTTTCCAAAATGTCGTAACAACTCCGCCCCATTGACGCAAATGGGCGGTAGGCGTGTACGGT
GGGAGGTCTATATAAGCAGAGCTCTCTGGCTAACTAGAGAACCCACTGCTTACTGGCTTATCGAAATTAA
TACGACTCACTATAGGGAGACCCAAGCTGGCTAGCATGTCCGAGCCCAAGGCGATTGATCCCAAGTTGTC
GACTACGGACAGGGTGGTGAAAGCCGTTCCATTTCCGCCAAGTCACCGGCTGACAGCAAAGGAAGTGTTT
GATAACGATGGGAAGCCTCGTGTGGATATCTTAAAAGCACATCTCATGAAGGAAGGCAGGCTGGAAGAAA
GTGTCGCGTTGAGAATAATAACAGAGGGTGCTTCGATTCTCCGACAGGAAAAAAACTTGCTGGATATTGA
TGCCCCAGTCACAGTTTGCGGGGACATCCATGGACAATTCTTTGACTTGATGAAGCTCTTTGAAGTGGGA
GGATCTCCTGCCAACACTCGCTACCTCTTCTTAGGGGACTATGTTGACAGAGGGTACTTCAGTATCGAAT
GTGTGCTGTATTTGTGGGCCTTGAAAATTCTTTACCCCAAAACACTGTTTTTACTTCGTGGAAACCAGGA
ATGTAGGCACCTAACAGAGTATTTCACGTTTAAACAAGAATGTAAAATAAAGTATTCAGAACGCGTTTAT
GACGCCTGTATGGATGCCTTCGACTGCCTTCCCCTGGCTGCGCTGATGAACCAACAATTCCTGTGTGTAC
ACGGTGGTTTGTCTCCAGAGATTAACACTCTAGATGACATCAGAAAATTAGACCGATTCAAAGAACCACC
TGCTTATGGGCCTATGTGTGACATCTTGTGGTCAGACCCCCTGGAGGACTTTGGAAATGAGAAGACTCAG
GAACATTTCACTCACAACACAGTCAGGGGTTGTTCGTACTTCTACAGTTACCCGGCTGTATGTGACTTCC
TGCAGCACAATAATTTGTTGTCCATACTCCGAGCCCACGAAGCCCAGGACGCAGGGTACCGCATGTACAG
GAAAAGCCAAACAACTGGCTTCCCGTCTCTAATTACGATCTTCTCGGCACCAAATTACTTAGATGTGTAC
AATAATAAAGCTGCAGTGTTGAAGTACGAGAACAACGTGATGAACATCAGGCAGTTCAACTGCTCCCCCC
ATCCGTACTGGCTCCCAAATTTCATGGATGTTTTCACCTGGTCGCTGCCATTTGTTGGGGAGAAAGTGAC
TGAGATGCTGGTAAACGTCCTGAACATCTGCTCAGATGATGAACTGGGGTCAGAAGAAGATGGATTTGAC
GGAGCCACGGCTGCAGCCCGGTGACTCGAGTCTAGAGGGCCCGTTTAAACCCGCTGATCAGCCTCGACTG
TGCCTTCTAGTTGCCAGCCATCTGTTGTTTGCCCCTCCCCCGTGCCTTCCTTGACCCTGGAAGGTGCCAC
TCCCACTGTCCTTTCCTAATAAAATGAGGAAATTGCATCGCATTGTCTGAGTAGGTGTCATTCTATTCTG
GGGGGTGGGGTGGGGCAGGACAGCAAGGGGGAGGATTGGGAAGACAATAGCAGGCATGCTGGGGATGCGG
TGGGCTCTATGGCTTCTGAGGCGGAAAGAACCAGCTGGGGCTCTAGGGGGTATCCCC
[124 nt withheld, positions 4188-4311]
C
[91 nt withheld, positions 4313-4403]
A
[49 nt withheld, positions 4405-4453]
CCTTTGACGTTGGAGTCCACGTTCTTT
[37 nt withheld, positions 4481-4517]
ACCCTATCTCGGTCTATTCTTTTGATTTATAAGGGATTTTGCCGATTTCGGCCTATTGGTTAAAAAATGA
GCTGATTTAACAAAAATTTAACGCGAATTAATTCTGTGGAATGTGTGTCAGTTAGGGTGTGGAAAGTCCC
CAGGCTCCCCAGCAGGCAGAAGTATGCAAAGCATGCATCTCAATTAGTCAGCAACCAGGTGTGGAAAGTC
CCCAGGCTCCCCAGCAGGCAGAAGTATGCAAAGCATGCATCTCAATTAGTCAGCAACCATAGTCCCGCCC
CTAACTCCGCCCATCCCGCCCCTAACTCCGCCCAGTTCCGCCCATTCTCCGCCCCATGGCTGACTAATTT
TTTTTATTTATGCAGAGGCCGAGGCCGCCTCTGCCTCTGAGCTATTCCAGAAGTAGTGAGGAGGCTTTTT
TGGAGGCCTAGGCTTTTGCAAAAAGCTCCCGGGAGCTTGTATATCCATTTTCGGATCTGATCAGCACGTG
TTGACAATTAATCATCGGCATAGTATATCGGCATAGTATAATACGACAAGGTGAGGAACTAAACCATGGC
CAAGTTGACCAGTGCCGTTCCGGTGCTCACCGCGCGCGACGTCGCCGGAGCGGTCGAGTTCTGGACCGAC
CGGCTCGGGTTCTCCCGGGACTTCGTGGAGGACGACTTCGCCGGTGTGGTCCGGGACGACGTGACCCTGT
TCATCAGCGCGGTCCAGGACCAGGTGGTGCCGGACAACACCCTGGCCTGGGTGTGGGTGCGCGGCCTGGA
CGAGCTGTACGCCGAGTGGTCGGAGGTCGTGTCCACGAACTTCCGGGACGCCTCCGGGCCGGCCATGACC
GAGATCGGCGAGCAGCCGTGGGGGCGGGAGTTCGCCCTGCGCGACCCGGCCGGCAACTGCGTGCACTTCG
TGGCCGAGGAGCAGGACTGACACGTGCTACGAGATTTCGATTCCACCGCCGCCTTCTATGAAAGGTTGGG
CTTCGGAATCGTTTTCCGGGACGCCGGCTGGATGATCCTCCAGCGCGGGGATCTCATGCTGGAGTTCTTC
GCCCACCCCAACTTGTTTATTGCAGCTTATAATGGTTACAAATAAAGCAATAGCATCACAAATTTCACAA
ATAAAGCATTTTTTTCACTGCATTCTAGTTGTGGTTTGTCCAAACTCATCAATGTATCTTATCATGTCTG
TATACCGTCGACCTCTAGCTAGAGCTTGGCGTAATCATGGTCATAGCTGTTTCCTGTGTGAAATTGTTAT
CCGCTCACAATTCCACACAACATACGAGCCGGAAGCATAAAGTGTAAAGCCTGGGGTGCCTAATGAGTGA
GCTAACTCACATTAATTGCGTTGCGCTCACTGCCCGCTTTCCAGTCGGGAAACCTGTCGTGCCAGCTGCA
TTAATGAATCGGCCAACGCGCGGGGAGAGGCGGTTTGCGTATTGGGCGCTCTTCCGCTTCCTCGCTCACT
GACTCGCTGCGCTCGGTCGTTCGGCTGCGGCGAGCGGTATCAGCTCACTCAAAGGCGGTAATACGGTTAT
CCACAGAATCAGGGGATAACGCAGGAAAGAACATGTGAGCAAAAGGCCAGCA
Features (pLannotate 1.2.2; 22 found; start..end, strand, type, name):
     40..628     -  rep_origin     ori: high-copy-number ColE1/pMB1/pBR322/pUC origin of replication
    799..1659    -  CDS            AmpR: β-lactamase; bla; confers resistance to ampicillin, carbenicillin, and related antibiotics
   1660..1764    -  promoter       AmpR promoter: bla
   1823..1875    -  misc_feature   bom (fragment): basis of mobility region from pBR322
   2030..2409    +  enhancer       CMV enhancer: human cytomegalovirus immediate early enhancer
   2410..2613    +  promoter       CMV promoter: human cytomegalovirus (CMV) immediate early promoter
   2609..2642    +  LTR            5' LTR (truncated) (fragment): truncated 5' long terminal repeat (LTR) from HIV-1
   2658..2676    +  promoter       T7 promoter: promoter for bacteriophage T7 RNA polymerase
   2696..3871    +  CDS            Ppp3ca (fragment): PP2BA_MOUSE - Also known as Calna. Experimental evidence at protein level: Swiss-Prot protein existence level 1. Calcium-dependent, calmodulin-stimulated protein phosphatase which plays an essential role in the transduction of intracellular Ca(2+)-mediated signals (PubMed:7791792, PubMed:26794871). Many of the substrates contain a PxIxIT motif and/or a LxVP motif (By similarity). In response to increased Ca(2+) levels, dephosphorylates and activates phosphatase SSH1 which results in cofilin dephosphorylation (By similarity). In response to increased Ca(2+) levels following mitochondrial depola
   3918..4142    +  polyA_signal   bGH poly(A) signal: bovine growth hormone polyadenylation signal
   4146..4167    +  promoter       SV40 promoter (fragment): SV40 enhancer and early promoter
   4188..4616    +  rep_origin     f1 ori (sequence partly withheld): f1 bacteriophage origin of replication; arrow indicates direction of (+) strand synthesis
   4630..4959    +  promoter       SV40 promoter: SV40 enhancer and early promoter
   5007..5054    +  promoter       EM7 promoter: synthetic bacterial promoter&nbsp
   5073..5447    +  CDS            BleoR: antibiotic-binding protein; Sh ble from Streptoalloteichus hindustanus; confers resistance to bleomycin, phleomycin, and Zeocin™
   5457..5582    +  CDS            ble (fragment): BLE_KLEPN - Experimental evidence at protein level: Swiss-Prot protein existence level 1. Binding protein with a strong affinity to the bleomycin family of antibiotics. Binds to CL990; an antimitotic-antibiotic compound. From Klebsiella pneumoniae.
   5577..5698    +  polyA_signal   SV40 poly(A) signal: SV40 polyadenylation signal
   5771..5787    -  protein_bind   lac operator: The lac repressor binds to the lac operator to inhibit transcription in E. coli. This inhibition can be relieved by adding lactose or isopropyl-β-D-thiogalactopyranoside (IPTG). lac repressor encoded by lacI
   5795..5825    -  promoter       lac promoter: promoter for the E. coli lac operon
   5840..5861    -  protein_bind   CAP binding site: CAP binding activates transcription in the presence of cAMP. E. coli catabolite activator protein
   5874..5966    -  CDS            lacI (fragment): lac repressor; lacI; The lac repressor binds to the lac operator to inhibit transcription in E. coli. This inhibition can be relieved by adding lactose or isopropyl-β-D-thiogalactopyranoside (IPTG).
   5968..6101    -  rep_origin     RSF ori (fragment): Plasmids containing the RSF 1030 origin of replication can be propagated in E. coli cells that contain additional plasmids with compatible origins.
