[The description below was written by a language model from this plasmid's Addgene catalogue record and pLannotate feature annotations shown in this document.]
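Description:
pcDNA3.1-CnA-H151A is a mammalian expression plasmid built on the pcDNA3.1 backbone that carries a phosphatase-dead mutant of the calcineurin A catalytic subunit. It is maintained in E. coli as a high-copy plasmid through a ColE1/pUC-type origin and selected with ampicillin via the β-lactamase gene. An f1 origin is also present, which in principle allows single-stranded DNA production. The annotated sequence contains a second selection cassette in which the SV40 early promoter and the bacterial EM7 promoter drive the Sh ble gene, followed by an SV40 polyadenylation signal. This suggests a Zeocin-selectable version of the backbone that could support selection in mammalian cells, although the catalogue entry lists only ampicillin.

The payload sits between the human CMV immediate early enhancer/promoter and the bovine growth hormone polyadenylation signal, an arrangement that gives strong constitutive expression in transfected mammalian cells. A T7 promoter just upstream of the insert permits in vitro transcription. The coding region of roughly 1.2 kb is annotated as a fragment matching mouse Ppp3ca, the calcium- and calmodulin-dependent serine/threonine phosphatase calcineurin A alpha. The catalogue lists the species only as "Other", and the fragment annotation indicates that the insert may not span the full-length protein; the record does not explain this. No epitope tag or reporter is annotated. The H151A substitution is described as abolishing phosphatase activity, so the construct is suited to use as a catalytically inactive control or interfering mutant in studies of calcineurin-dependent Ca2+ signalling. Several short annotated fragments (HIV-1 LTR, lacI, RSF ori, bom) are most likely backbone remnants or chance annotation matches rather than functional elements.
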