Addgene plasmid #191956: pcDNA3.1-CnA-H151A
Purpose: Expression of phosphatase dead mutant of calcineurin A (CnA-H151A).
Depositing lab: Luca Scorrano.
Backbone
  Vector backbone: pcDNA3.1
  Vector type: Mammalian Expression
Growth in bacteria
  Bacterial resistance: Ampicillin, 100 μg/mL
  Growth temperature: 37°C
  Growth strain: DH5alpha
  Copy number: High Copy
Gene/Insert
  Gene/Insert name: Calcineurin subunit alpha H151A
  Species: Other
  Mutation: H151A
  Cloning method: Unknown
Terms and licenses: Academic/Nonprofit Terms; Industry Terms: Not Available to Industry
How to cite: pcDNA3.1-CnA-H151A was a gift from Luca Scorrano (Addgene plasmid # 191956 ; http://n2t.net/addgene:191956 ; RRID:Addgene_191956)
